Addgene plasmid #177406: mCherry-7aa-ActA-pEGFP-C1
Purpose: To express mCherry fused to mitochondria outer membrane targeting sequence "ActA". mCherry faces the cytosol.
Depositing lab: David Andrews. Depositing organization: McMaster University. Publication: Differences in the mechanisms of proapoptotic BH3 proteins binding to Bcl-XL and Bcl-2 quantified in live MCF-7 cells. Aranovich A, Liu Q, Collins T, Geng F, Dixit S, Leber B, Andrews DW. Mol Cell. 2012 Mar 30;45(6):754-63. doi: 10.1016/j.molcel.2012.01.030. PubMed 22464442.
Backbone
  Vector backbone: pEGFP-C1
  Vector type: Mammalian Expression
  Selectable markers: Neomycin (select with G418)
Growth in bacteria
  Bacterial resistance: Kanamycin, 50 μg/mL
  Growth temperature: 37°C
  Growth strain: DH5alpha
  Copy number: Unknown
Gene/Insert
  Gene/Insert name: ActA tail anchor (alt name: mCherry-ActA, Ch-ActA, ChActA)
  Species: Listeria monocytogenes
  Entrez Gene: actA (a.k.a. lmo0204)
  Promoter: CMV
  Tag / fusion protein: mCherry (N terminal on insert)
  Cloning method: Restriction Enzyme
  Sequencing primers: 5′ TGACGCAAATGGGCGGTAGG; 3′ TCGCCCTTTGACGTTGGAGTCCAC
Resource information
  A portion of this plasmid was derived from a plasmid made by: See gene entry for "actin assembly-inducing protein ActA" (NCBI Reference Sequence: WP_110138194.1). Here we have used only the C-terminal tail anchor sequence of this protein. mCherry sequence matches GenBank: AZP55984.1.
Terms and licenses: Academic/Nonprofit Terms; Industry Terms: Not Available to Industry
Depositor comments: Transfection of this plasmid will express mCherry-fused to the N-terminus of ActA tail anchor sequence: "LILAMLAIGVFSLGAFIKIIQLRKNN", which targets the mitochondrial outer membrane and signal correlates with mitotracker Green signal in cells. "7aa" indicates the 7 aa flexible linker region, "SGLRSRV" between mCherry and the ActA targeting signal.
How to cite: mCherry-7aa-ActA-pEGFP-C1 was a gift from David Andrews (Addgene plasmid # 177406 ; http://n2t.net/addgene:177406 ; RRID:Addgene_177406)
