[The description below was written by a language model from this plasmid's Addgene catalogue record and pLannotate feature annotations shown in this document.]
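Description:
mCherry-7aa-ActA-pEGFP-C1 is a mammalian expression plasmid of about 4.8 kb built on the pEGFP-C1 backbone. In the sequenced record the fluorescent protein reading frame is annotated as mCherry and no EGFP feature is found. The human cytomegalovirus immediate-early enhancer and promoter drive a single fusion open reading frame. It consists of mCherry at the N terminus, a seven-residue flexible linker encoded by remnant multiple cloning site sequence, and a short C-terminal fragment of the Listeria monocytogenes actin assembly-inducing protein ActA. Only the ActA tail anchor is present, not the actin-nucleating portion of the protein. This hydrophobic segment inserts into the mitochondrial outer membrane and leaves mCherry exposed to the cytosol. Transcripts are terminated by the SV40 polyadenylation signal downstream of the remaining cloning site.

The plasmid replicates in E. coli from a high-copy ColE1/pUC-type origin and also carries an f1 origin for single-stranded DNA production. A single Tn5 aminoglycoside phosphotransferase gene provides both selections. A bacterial promoter expresses it for kanamycin resistance, and the SV40 enhancer/early promoter, with an HSV TK polyadenylation signal, expresses it for G418 selection of transfected mammalian cells. The small large T antigen, ble and bGH poly(A) fragments in the annotation appear to be backbone remnants rather than functional parts.

According to the depositor, transfection yields red fluorescence that correlates with MitoTracker Green signal, so the construct serves as a marker of the mitochondrial outer membrane in live cells. It was deposited with a study that quantified binding of proapoptotic BH3 proteins to Bcl-XL and Bcl-2 in live MCF-7 cells.
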