Features (pLannotate 1.2.2; 16 found; start..end, strand, type, name):
     61..364     +  enhancer       CMV enhancer: human cytomegalovirus immediate early enhancer
    365..568     +  promoter       CMV promoter: human cytomegalovirus (CMV) immediate early promoter
    613..1320    +  CDS            mCherry: mCherry is a basic (constitutively fluorescent) red fluorescent protein published in 2004, derived from Discosoma sp.. It is reported to be a very rapidly-maturing monomer with low acid sensitivity.
   1321..1339    +  misc_feature   MCS (fragment): multiple cloning site
   1342..1419    +  CDS            actA (fragment): ACTA_LISMO - Also known as prtB. Experimental evidence at protein level: Swiss-Prot protein existence level 1. Virulence factor required for host cell microfilament interaction. It induces actin assembly around the bacteria to allow it to move within the cytoplasm. It is involved in the actin polymerization process. It seems to act as a nucleator that induces the reorganization of the actin cytoskeleton. From Listeria monocytogenes serovar 1/2a (strain ATCC BAA-679 / EGD-e).
   1423..1459    +  misc_feature   MCS (fragment): multiple cloning site
   1476..1560    +  CDS            large T antigen (fragment): large T antigen from SV40 (simian virus 40)
   1583..1704    +  polyA_signal   SV40 poly(A) signal: SV40 polyadenylation signal
   1738..2166    -  rep_origin     f1 ori (sequence partly withheld): f1 bacteriophage origin of replication; arrow indicates direction of (+) strand synthesis
   2193..2297    +  promoter       AmpR promoter: bla
   2299..2656    +  promoter       SV40 promoter: SV40 enhancer and early promoter
   2691..3485    +  CDS            NeoR/KanR: aminoglycoside phosphotransferase from Tn5; aph(3')-II (or nptII); confers resistance to neomycin, kanamycin, and G418 (Geneticin®)
   3506..3658    +  CDS            ble (fragment): BLE_KLEPN - Experimental evidence at protein level: Swiss-Prot protein existence level 1. Binding protein with a strong affinity to the bleomycin family of antibiotics. Binds to CL990; an antimitotic-antibiotic compound. From Klebsiella pneumoniae.
   3717..3764    +  polyA_signal   HSV TK poly(A) signal: herpes simplex virus thymidine kinase polyadenylation signal (Cole and Stacy, 1985)
   3855..3871    -  polyA_signal   bGH poly(A) signal (fragment): bovine growth hormone polyadenylation signal
   4093..4681    +  rep_origin     ori: high-copy-number ColE1/pMB1/pBR322/pUC origin of replication
>Addgene plasmid #177406 | mCherry-7aa-ActA-pEGFP-C1 | addgene full sequence | sequence record 347979 | Addgene NGS Result
TAGTTATTAATAGTAATCAATTACGGGGTCATTAGTTCATAGCCCATATATGGAGTTCCGCGTTACATAA
CTTACGGTAAATGGCCCGCCTGGCTGACCGCCCAACGACCCCCGCCCATTGACGTCAATAATGACGTATG
TTCCCATAGTAACGCCAATAGGGACTTTCCATTGACGTCAATGGGTGGAGTATTTACGGTAAACTGCCCA
CTTGGCAGTACATCAAGTGTATCATATGCCAAGTACGCCCCCTATTGACGTCAATGACGGTAAATGGCCC
GCCTGGCATTATGCCCAGTACATGACCTTATGGGACTTTCCTACTTGGCAGTACATCTACGTATTAGTCA
TCGCTATTACCATGGTGATGCGGTTTTGGCAGTACATCAATGGGCGTGGATAGCGGTTTGACTCACGGGG
ATTTCCAAGTCTCCACCCCATTGACGTCAATGGGAGTTTGTTTTGGCACCAAAATCAACGGGACTTTCCA
AAATGTCGTAACAACTCCGCCCCATTGACGCAAATGGGCGGTAGGCGTGTACGGTGGGAGGTCTATATAA
GCAGAGCTGGTTTAGTGAACCGTCAGATCCGCTAGCGCTACCGGTCGCCACCATGGTGAGCAAGGGCGAG
GAGGATAACATGGCCATCATCAAGGAGTTCATGCGCTTCAAGGTGCACATGGAGGGCTCCGTGAACGGCC
ACGAGTTCGAGATCGAGGGCGAGGGCGAGGGCCGCCCCTACGAGGGCACCCAGACCGCCAAGCTGAAGGT
GACCAAGGGTGGCCCCCTGCCCTTCGCCTGGGACATCCTGTCCCCTCAGTTCATGTACGGCTCCAAGGCC
TACGTGAAGCACCCCGCCGACATCCCCGACTACTTGAAGCTGTCCTTCCCCGAGGGCTTCAAGTGGGAGC
GCGTGATGAACTTCGAGGACGGCGGCGTGGTGACCGTGACCCAGGACTCCTCCCTGCAGGACGGCGAGTT
CATCTACAAGGTGAAGCTGCGCGGCACCAACTTCCCCTCCGACGGCCCCGTAATGCAGAAGAAGACCATG
GGCTGGGAGGCCTCCTCCGAGCGGATGTACCCCGAGGACGGCGCCCTGAAGGGCGAGATCAAGCAGAGGC
TGAAGCTGAAGGACGGCGGCCACTACGACGCTGAGGTCAAGACCACCTACAAGGCCAAGAAGCCCGTGCA
GCTGCCCGGCGCCTACAACGTCAACATCAAGTTGGACATCACCTCCCACAACGAGGACTACACCATCGTG
GAACAGTACGAACGCGCCGAGGGCCGCCACTCCACCGGCGGCATGGACGAGCTGTACAAGTCCGGACTCA
GATCTCGAGTTCTGATTCTCGCCATGCTGGCAATTGGGGTGTTCTCCCTCGGCGCCTTCATTAAGATCAT
TCAGCTCCGGAAGAACAATTAAGAATTCTGCAGTCGACGGTACCGCGGGCCCGGGATCCACCGGATCTAG
ATAACTGATCATAATCAGCCATACCACATTTGTAGAGGTTTTACTTGCTTTAAAAAACCTCCCACACCTC
CCCCTGAACCTGAAACATAAAATGAATGCAATTGTTGTTGTTAACTTGTTTATTGCAGCTTATAATGGTT
ACAAATAAAGCAATAGCATCACAAATTTCACAAATAAAGCATTTTTTTCACTGCATTCTAGTTGTGGTTT
GTCCAAACTCATCAATGTATCTTAAGGCGTAAATTGTAAGCGTTAATATTTTGTTAAAATTCGCGTTAAA
TTTTTGTTAAATCAGCTCATTTTTTAACCAATAGGCCGAAATCGGCAAAATCCCTTATAAATCAAAAGAA
TAGACCGAGATAGGGT
[37 nt withheld, positions 1837-1873]
AAAGAACGTGGACTCCAACGTCAAAGG
[49 nt withheld, positions 1901-1949]
T
[91 nt withheld, positions 1951-2041]
G
[124 nt withheld, positions 2043-2166]
CAGGTGGCACTTTTCGGGGAAATGTGCGCGGAACCCCTATTTGTTTATTTTTCTAAATACATTCAAATAT
GTATCCGCTCATGAGACAATAACCCTGATAAATGCTTCAATAATATTGAAAAAGGAAGAGTCCTGAGGCG
GAAAGAACCAGCTGTGGAATGTGTGTCAGTTAGGGTGTGGAAAGTCCCCAGGCTCCCCAGCAGGCAGAAG
TATGCAAAGCATGCATCTCAATTAGTCAGCAACCAGGTGTGGAAAGTCCCCAGGCTCCCCAGCAGGCAGA
AGTATGCAAAGCATGCATCTCAATTAGTCAGCAACCATAGTCCCGCCCCTAACTCCGCCCATCCCGCCCC
TAACTCCGCCCAGTTCCGCCCATTCTCCGCCCCATGGCTGACTAATTTTTTTTATTTATGCAGAGGCCGA
GGCCGCCTCGGCCTCTGAGCTATTCCAGAAGTAGTGAGGAGGCTTTTTTGGAGGCCTAGGCTTTTGCAAA
GATCGATCAAGAGACAGGATGAGGATCGTTTCGCATGATTGAACAAGATGGATTGCACGCAGGTTCTCCG
GCCGCTTGGGTGGAGAGGCTATTCGGCTATGACTGGGCACAACAGACAATCGGCTGCTCTGATGCCGCCG
TGTTCCGGCTGTCAGCGCAGGGGCGCCCGGTTCTTTTTGTCAAGACCGACCTGTCCGGTGCCCTGAATGA
ACTGCAAGACGAGGCAGCGCGGCTATCGTGGCTGGCCACGACGGGCGTTCCTTGCGCAGCTGTGCTCGAC
GTTGTCACTGAAGCGGGAAGGGACTGGCTGCTATTGGGCGAAGTGCCGGGGCAGGATCTCCTGTCATCTC
ACCTTGCTCCTGCCGAGAAAGTATCCATCATGGCTGATGCAATGCGGCGGCTGCATACGCTTGATCCGGC
TACCTGCCCATTCGACCACCAAGCGAAACATCGCATCGAGCGAGCACGTACTCGGATGGAAGCCGGTCTT
GTCGATCAGGATGATCTGGACGAAGAGCATCAGGGGCTCGCGCCAGCCGAACTGTTCGCCAGGCTCAAGG
CGAGCATGCCCGACGGCGAGGATCTCGTCGTGACCCATGGCGATGCCTGCTTGCCGAATATCATGGTGGA
AAATGGCCGCTTTTCTGGATTCATCGACTGTGGCCGGCTGGGTGTGGCGGACCGCTATCAGGACATAGCG
TTGGCTACCCGTGATATTGCTGAAGAGCTTGGCGGCGAATGGGCTGACCGCTTCCTCGTGCTTTACGGTA
TCGCCGCTCCCGATTCGCAGCGCATCGCCTTCTATCGCCTTCTTGACGAGTTCTTCTGAGCGGGACTCTG
GGGTTCGAAATGACCGACCAAGCGACGCCCAACCTGCCATCACGAGATTTCGATTCCACCGCCGCCTTCT
ATGAAAGGTTGGGCTTCGGAATCGTTTTCCGGGACGCCGGCTGGATGATCCTCCAGCGCGGGGATCTCAT
GCTGGAGTTCTTCGCCCACCCTAGGGGGAGGCTAACTGAAACACGGAAGGAGACAATACCGGAAGGAACC
CGCGCTATGACGGCAATAAAAAGACAGAATAAAACGCACGGTGTTGGGTCGTTTGTTCATAAACGCGGGG
TTCGGTCCCAGGGCTGGCACTCTGTCGATACCCCACCGAGACCCCATTGGGGCCAATACGCCCGCGTTTC
TTCCTTTTCCCCACCCCACCCCCCAAGTTCGGGTGAAGGCCCAGGGCTCGCAGCCAACGTCGGGGCGGCA
GGCCCTGCCATAGCCTCAGGTTACTCATATATACTTTAGATTGATTTAAAACTTCATTTTTAATTTAAAA
GGATCTAGGTGAAGATCCTTTTTGATAATCTCATGACCAAAATCCCTTAACGTGAGTTTTCGTTCCACTG
AGCGTCAGACCCCGTAGAAAAGATCAAAGGATCTTCTTGAGATCCTTTTTTTCTGCGCGTAATCTGCTGC
TTGCAAACAAAAAAACCACCGCTACCAGCGGTGGTTTGTTTGCCGGATCAAGAGCTACCAACTCTTTTTC
CGAAGGTAACTGGCTTCAGCAGAGCGCAGATACCAAATACTGTTCTTCTAGTGTAGCCGTAGTTAGGCCA
CCACTTCAAGAACTCTGTATCACCGCCTACATACCTCGCTCTGCTAATCCTGTTACCAGTGGCTGCTGCC
AGTGGCGATAAGTCGTGTCTTACCGGGTTGGACTCAAGACGATAGTTACCGGATAAGGCGCAGCGGTCGG
GCTGAACGGGGGGTTCGTGCACACAGCCCAGCTTGGAGCGAACGACCTACACCGAACTGAGATACCTACA
GCGTGAGCTATGAGAAAGCGCCACGCTTCCCGAAGGGAGAAAGGCGGACAGGTATCCGGTAAGCGGCAGG
GTCGGAACAGGAGAGCGCACGAGGGAGCTTCCAGGGGGAAACGCCTGGTATCTTTATAGTCCTGTCGGGT
TTCGCCACCTCTGACTTGAGCGTCGATTTTTGTGATGCTCGTCAGGGGGGCGGAGCCTATGGAAAAACGC
CAGCAACGCGGCCTTTTTACGGTTCCTGGCCTTTTGCTGGCCTTTTGCTCACATGTTCTTTCCTGCGTTA
TCCCCTGATTCTGTGGATAACCGTATTACCGCCATGCAT
